Addgene plasmid #229712: pGWB414_35S-DM3(Col-0)-HA
Purpose: Stable transformation or transient expression of gene of interest in plants
Depositing lab: Eunyoung Chae. Depositing organization: National University of Singapore. Publication: Structural determinants of DANGEROUS MIX 3, an alpha/beta hydrolase that triggers NLR-mediated genetic incompatibility in plants. Wan WL, Kim G, Kim N, Tan YY, Watari M, Charoennit N, Lee RRQ, Phang IRK, Wang J, Liew YY, Hu D, Ng SK, Zhang Y, Jang IC, Song JJ, Chae E. Mol Cell. 2025 Jul 17;85(14):2776-2795.e8. doi: 10.1016/j.molcel.2025.06.021. PubMed 40680723.
Backbone
  Vector backbone: pGWB414
  Backbone manufacturer: Tsuyoshi Nakagawa (Addgene plasmid #74856)
  Vector type: Plant Expression
Growth in bacteria
  Bacterial resistance: Spectinomycin, 50 μg/mL
  Growth temperature: 37°C
  Growth strain: DH5alpha
  Copy number: High Copy
Gene/Insert
  Gene/Insert name: DM3(Col-0) (alt name: At3g61540)
  Species: A. thaliana (mustard weed)
  Entrez Gene: AT3G61540 (a.k.a. AT3G61540)
  Cloning method: Gateway Cloning
  Sequencing primers: 5′ N/A
Terms and licenses: Academic/Nonprofit Terms; Industry Terms: Not Available to Industry
Depositor comments: Please visit https://doi.org/10.1101/2024.10.28.620575 for bioRxiv preprint.
How to cite: pGWB414_35S-DM3(Col-0)-HA was a gift from Eunyoung Chae (Addgene plasmid # 229712 ; http://n2t.net/addgene:229712 ; RRID:Addgene_229712)
