[The description below was written by a language model from this plasmid's Addgene catalogue record and pLannotate feature annotations shown in this document.]
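Description:
pGWB414_35S-DM3(Col-0)-HA is a Gateway-derived binary T-DNA vector for plant expression, built on the pGWB414 backbone and intended for Agrobacterium-mediated stable transformation or transient expression in plants. The 11.8 kb plasmid carries a ColE1/pMB1-type origin with a bom mobilisation site for propagation in E. coli, and the pVS1 replication and stability functions (oriV, RepA, StaA) that maintain it in Agrobacterium. Bacterial selection is by spectinomycin through the aadA (SmR) gene located outside the T-DNA.

Between the nopaline-type right and left border repeats lie two cassettes. The expression cassette places the CaMV 35S promoter, a strong constitutive plant promoter, upstream of an attB1/attB2-flanked insert, the recombination scars left by Gateway LR cloning. The insert is DM3 (DANGEROUS MIX 3, At3g61540) from the Arabidopsis thaliana Col-0 accession. The annotation tool flags three separated stretches of it as similar to a bacterial proline iminopeptidase, which fits the description of DM3 as an alpha/beta hydrolase. The gaps between these matches may reflect introns or simply diverged regions, as the record does not say whether the clone is genomic or cDNA. Immediately after attB2 sits a 3xHA epitope tag, positioned to give a C-terminal fusion for immunodetection or immunoprecipitation. No terminator is annotated, although the short nopaline-region fragment downstream of the tag may correspond to one. The second cassette, in the opposite orientation, is a NOS promoter driving NeoR/KanR (nptII) for kanamycin selection of transformed plants.

According to the associated publication, DM3 triggers NLR-mediated genetic incompatibility in plants, so this construct most likely serves to overexpress the tagged Col-0 allele in studies of that immune phenotype.
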