Features (pLannotate 1.2.2; 25 found; start..end, strand, type, name):
     54..78      -  misc_feature   RB T-DNA repeat: right border repeat from nopaline C58 T-DNA
    144..298     -  CDS            lacZα (fragment): LacZα fragment of β-galactosidase; lacZ fragment
    301..321     -  misc_feature   MCS (fragment): pUC18/19 multiple cloning site
    812..1153    +  promoter       CaMV 35S promoter: strong constitutive promoter from cauliflower mosaic virus
   1179..1203    +  protein_bind   attB1: mutant version of attB; recombination site for the Gateway® BP reaction BP Clonase™
   1662..2339    +  CDS            pip (fragment): PIP_AERSO - Also known as pap. Experimental evidence at protein level: Swiss-Prot protein existence level 1. Higher activity toward long peptides. Acts on hydroxyproline beta-naphthylamide with almost as high an activity as on proline beta- naphthylamide. From Aeromonas sobria.
   3134..3262    +  CDS            pip (fragment): PIP_AERSO - Also known as pap. Experimental evidence at protein level: Swiss-Prot protein existence level 1. Higher activity toward long peptides. Acts on hydroxyproline beta-naphthylamide with almost as high an activity as on proline beta- naphthylamide. From Aeromonas sobria.
   3340..3498    +  CDS            pip (fragment): PIP_AERSO - Also known as pap. Experimental evidence at protein level: Swiss-Prot protein existence level 1. Higher activity toward long peptides. Acts on hydroxyproline beta-naphthylamide with almost as high an activity as on proline beta- naphthylamide. From Aeromonas sobria.
   3542..3566    -  protein_bind   attB2: mutant version of attB; recombination site for the Gateway® BP reaction BP Clonase™
   3595..3684    +  CDS            3xHA: three tandem HA epitope tags
   3702..3920    -  CDS            ocd (fragment): OCD_AGRFC - Experimental evidence at protein level: Swiss-Prot protein existence level 1. Catalyzes the conversion of L-ornithine into L-proline with release of ammonia. Is involved in the utilization of nopaline, a catabolic pathway that proceeds through L-arginine and L-ornithine to L-proline. Nopaline is a predominant opine in plant cells transformed with Ti plasmid pTiC58. From Agrobacterium fabrum (strain C58 / ATCC 33970) (Agrobacterium tumefaciens (strain C58)).
   3927..4076    -  CDS            ble (fragment): BLE_KLEPN - Experimental evidence at protein level: Swiss-Prot protein existence level 1. Binding protein with a strong affinity to the bleomycin family of antibiotics. Binds to CL990; an antimitotic-antibiotic compound. From Klebsiella pneumoniae.
   4097..4891    -  CDS            NeoR/KanR: aminoglycoside phosphotransferase from Tn5; aph(3')-II (or nptII); confers resistance to neomycin, kanamycin, and G418 (Geneticin®)
   4912..5095    -  promoter       NOS promoter: nopaline synthase promoter NOS promoter
   5301..5325    -  misc_feature   LB T-DNA repeat: left border repeat from nopaline C58 T-DNA
   5584..5607    +  promoter       Pc promoter (fragment): intI1 (promoter lies within the coding sequence); class 1 integron promoter
   5783..5839    +  CDS            GmR (fragment): gentamycin acetyltransferase; aacC1; confers resistance to gentamycin
   5850..6637    +  CDS            SmR (fragment): aminoglycoside adenylyltransferase (Murphy, 1985); aadA; confers resistance to spectinomycin and streptomycin
   6883..7471    +  rep_origin     ori: high-copy-number ColE1/pMB1/pBR322/pUC origin of replication
   7657..7797    -  misc_feature   bom: basis of mobility region from pBR322
   7899..7938    -  CDS            rop (fragment): Rop protein, which maintains plasmids at low copy number; rop
   8141..8335    -  rep_origin     pVS1 oriV: origin of replication for the Pseudomonas plasmid pVS1 (Heeb et al., 2000)
   8401..9474    -  CDS            pVS1 RepA: replication protein from the Pseudomonas plasmid pVS1 (Heeb et al., 2000)
   9903..10532   -  CDS            pVS1 StaA: stability protein from the Pseudomonas plasmid pVS1 (Heeb et al., 2000)
  11092..11493   -  CDS            Y4CG_SINFN (fragment): Protein inferred from homology: Swiss-Prot protein existence level 3. From Sinorhizobium fredii (strain NBRC 101917 / NGR234).
>Addgene plasmid #229712 | pGWB414_35S-DM3(Col-0)-HA | addgene full sequence | sequence record 496448 | Addgene NGS Result
TTTCACGCCCTTTTAAATATCCGATTATTCTAATAAACGCTCTTTTCTCTTAGGTTTACCCGCCAATATA
TCCTGTCAAACACTGATAGTTTAAACTGAAGGCGGGAAACGACAATCTGATCCAAGCTCAAGCTGCTCTA
GCATTCGCCATTCAGGCTGCGCAACTGTTGGGAAGGGCGATCGGTGCGGGCCTCTTCGCTATTACGCCAG
CTGGCGAAAGGGGGATGTGCTGCAAGGCGATTAAGTTGGGTAACGCCAGGGTTTTCCCAGTCACGACGTT
GTAAAACGACGGCCAGTGCCAAGCTTGCATGCCTGCAGGTCCCCAGATTAGCCTTTTCAATTTCAGAAAG
AATGCTAACCCACAGATGGTTAGAGAGGCTTACGCAGCAGGTCTCATCAAGACGATCTACCCGAGCAATA
ATCTCCAGGAAATCAAATACCTTCCCAAGAAGGTTAAAGATGCAGTCAAAAGATTCAGGACTAACTGCAT
CAAGAACACAGAGAAAGATATATTTCTCAAGATCAGAAGTACTATTCCAGTATGGACGATTCAAGGCTTG
CTTCACAAACCAAGGCAAGTAATAGAGATTGGAGTCTCTAAAAAGGTAGTTCCCACTGAATCAAAGGCCA
TGGAGTCAAAGATTCAAATAGAGGACCTAACAGAACTCGCCGTAAAGACTGGCGAACAGTTCATACAGAG
TCTCTTACGACTCAATGACAAGAAGAAAATCTTCGTCAACATGGTGGAGCACGACACACTTGTCTACTCC
AAAAATATCAAAGATACAGTCTCAGAAGACCAAAGGGCAATTGAGACTTTTCAACAAAGGGTAATATCCG
GAAACCTCCTCGGATTCCATTGCCCAGCTATCTGTCACTTTATTGTGAAGATAGTGGAAAAGGAAGGTGG
CTCCTACAAATGCCATCATTGCGATAAAGGAAAGGCCATCGTTGAAGATGCCTCTGCCGACAGTGGTCCC
AAAGATGGACCCCCACCCACGAGGAGCATCGTGGAAAAAGAAGACGTTCCAACCACGTCTTCAAAGCAAG
TGGATTGATGTGATATCTCCACTGACGTAAGGGATGACGCACAATCCCACTATCCTTCGCAAGACCCTTC
CTCTATATAAGGAAGTTCATTTCATTTGGAGAGAACACGGGGGACTCTAGAGTTATCAACAAGTTTGTAC
AAAAAAGCAGGCTCCGAATTCGCCCTTAAGAATAAAAACGATGTTGGCGACTCACGCGCTGGTGACTCCG
ATTCCAAAGTTGACTGCTTTCGTACTCTCTCTATCTACTACTCCATCAAGATTGTCTGGTTCTGTTCCGG
GTTTGATTGATTTCTACCGTCGCCGGAGATTTTGTCGTGTAATCACCTCCATGGCTGAAGCGGGATCGGT
TTACGTCGATGTAGCTGGGGAATCGAAGTCGGAGCATGTTACTGGGAAGTGGTTTTCGGTGCCGGAGCTC
CGACTGCGTGACCACCGGTTCATAGTTCCTCTTGATTATTCCAAAAGTTCTCCCAAAATTACCGTCTTTG
CTCGAGAGATCGTTGCGGGTAACTTGAAATTTGGAGCTTTTTGATTCAGAGCTCTTTCTGTGATTACGAA
GCTAAAAGTTTGTGTCTTTTGTTTTTTGTAGTTGGGAAAGAGGAGCAAGCAATGCCGTATTTATTGTATT
TGCAAGGTGGTCCAGGATTTGAAGGTCCAAGGCCTAGTGAAGCTAGTGGATGGATTCAAAGAGCTTGTGA
AGAGTTTCGAGTGGTCTTACTCGATCAAGTATGATGCTTTCATAGTTTTATACTCTTCTCTGGACAGTTT
TTTTAGTCTTTGTGTTGTTCTAATTTTGTTTGTCCTGCAGCGAGGAACAGGCTTGTCCACTCCTTTAACA
TGTTCCTCTATGCTTCAATTCAAATCAGCAAAGGAATTAGCTGATTATTTGGTTCACTTTCGAGCTGATA
ATATAGTTAAAGATGCTGAGTTTATTAGAGTTCGTCTTGTTCCTAAGGCTGATCCTTGGACAATTTTGGG
TCAGGTAATTTGTCTTTGTATTGTCTATTGGTCATCTTGCTTCAGTTCTTGTCATTTGATTTTGTATTCA
TCTTTTTTTCTTCAAATCTACAGAGTTTCGGTGGCTTTTGTGCACTTACATATCTGAGTTTTGCACCCGA
AGGACTCAAACAAGTGCTAATAACTGGAGGAATTCCACCAATTGGTAAAGCATGTACAGCAGATGATGTA
TATGAAGCCGGTTTTGAACAAGTTGCTCGCCAAAATGAAAAATACTACAAGAGATTCCCTCAAGACATTG
AGATTGTTCGTGAACTCGTAAATTACTTGGCTGAATCTGAAGGTGGCGGGGTGAGGGATTACAACATTTG
CTCAATCCACTGACCAGTTTAGTTTAGTTCCTTACTTGTCTCTGTTTCTTTGTCTTTAGGTACCTCTCCC
ATCAGGAGGCATTCTTACTCCTAAGGGTCTTCAAACTCTTGGTCTTTCTGGTTTAGGATCAAGTACTGGT
TTTGAGCGCCTGCATTATATGTAAGAGTTTAGCTTAATTTTTATCAACCACCTCACATGTTCTGTGTTAA
ATCTGGCCTTCTTAATTGATCATAGGTTGGAGAGAGTATGGGATCCTATTTTAGTTACTGGAGCTCCAAA
GTGTATTAGTCAGTTCTTCTTAAACGCTGTAAGAGACCCACAAAAATTTGTTGTTTTCTGTTCTCAGCTC
AAATAAGGAATTCAATAGTCTGAGACATTTTATCGTTGCTGCAGTTTGAGAGTTGGCATTCTTTTGATAC
AAATCCACTATATGCTCTTCTCCACGAGGCCATATACTGTGAGGTATAGTCTCTTCAAATTTCTCATCTT
TTTTTCTATTTCAGACAATTACTTCTTCTTGTTATCGTTTATGTTTAAATGGAAACTTTTTCAGGGTGCT
TCATCAGGATGGTCTGCTCATAGATTACGGGATAAATATGAGTACAAATTCGACGCAATGAAGGCAGTCA
AAGAAAGTCAGCCTGTACTCTTCACAGGAGAGGTACAGGTTTTGAGTATTTCTAATTGTATGGCTCATAG
CTTGGATGATTGGTCCACATTGCTTAACTAAAATAGAATTTGGATTTGTATAGATGATATTTCCATGGAT
GTTTGATGAAATTCATGCCTTGAAGCCATTTAAAGCTGCCGCCGATCTTTTGGCCAAGAAAGAGGATTGG
CCTCCATTATATGATGTTCCTAGATTGCAGAATAACAAGGTCTGTTTCAGAATCTTGATCGTTCTTTCAT
ATGGATCAAATAATTTTACTCTGTTTCACATGATTTCTTTTTGTAGGTGCCTGTTGCTGCAGCGGTTTAC
TACGAAGATATGTATGTAAACTTCAAGCTGGTGACGGAAACAGCTTCTCATATATCGGGTATCAGACTTT
GGGTAACGAATGAGTTTATGCATTCGGGTCTTCGTGATGCTGGAAGACAAATTATTGATCATTTGTTGGG
AATGATCAATGGGAAAAAGCCTCTCTTTAAGGGCGAATTCGACCCAGCTTTCTTGTACAAAGTGGTTGAT
AACAGCGGGTTAATTAACATCTTTTACCCATACGATGTTCCTGACTATGCGGGCTATCCCTATGACGTCC
CGGACTATGCAGGATCCTATCCATATGACGTTCCAGATTACGCTGCTCAGTGCAGCGCTTAGAGCTCGAA
TTTCATCCGGGTCTGTGGCGGGAACTCCACGAAAATATCCGAACGCAGCAAGATATCGCGGTGCATCTCG
GTCTTGCCTGGGCAGTCGCCGCCGACGCCGTTGATGTGGACGCCGGGCCCGATCATATTGTCGCTCAGGA
TCGTGGCGTTGTGCTTGTCGGCCGTTGCTGTCGTAATGATATCGGCACCTTCGACCGCCTGTTCCGCAGA
GATCCCGTGGGCGAAGAACTCCAGCATGAGATCCCCGCGCTGGAGGATCATCCAGCCGGCGTCCCGGAAA
ACGATTCCGAAGCCCAACCTTTCATAGAAGGCGGCGGTGGAATCGAAATCTCGTGATGGCAGGTTGGGCG
TCGCTTGGTCGGTCATTTCGAACCCCAGAGTCCCGCTCAGAAGAACTCGTCAAGAAGGCGATAGAAGGCG
ATGCGCTGCGAATCGGGAGCGGCGATACCGTAAAGCACGAGGAAGCGGTCAGCCCATTCGCCGCCAAGCT
CTTCAGCAATATCACGGGTAGCCAACGCTATGTCCTGATAGCGGTCCGCCACACCCAGCCGGCCACAGTC
GATGAATCCAGAAAAGCGGCCATTTTCCACCATGATATTCGGCAAGCAGGCATCGCCATGGGTCACGACG
AGATCATCGCCGTCGGGCATGCGCGCCTTGAGCCTGGCGAACAGTTCGGCTGGCGCGAGCCCCTGATGCT
CTTCGTCCAGATCATCCTGATCGACAAGACCGGCTTCCATCCGAGTACGTGCTCGCTCGATGCGATGTTT
CGCTTGGTGGTCGAATGGGCAGGTAGCCGGATCAAGCGTATGCAGCCGCCGCATTGCATCAGCCATGATG
GATACTTTCTCGGCAGGAGCAAGGTGAGATGACAGGAGATCCTGCCCCGGCACTTCGCCCAATAGCAGCC
AGTCCCTTCCCGCTTCAGTGACAACGTCGAGCACAGCTGCGCAAGGAACGCCCGTCGTGGCCAGCCACGA
TAGCCGCGCTGCCTCGTCCTGCAGTTCATTCAGGGCACCGGACAGGTCGGTCTTGACAAAAAGAACCGGG
CGCCCCTGCGCTGACAGCCGGAACACGGCGGCATCAGAGCAGCCGATTGTCTGTTGTGCCCAGTCATAGC
CGAATAGCCTCTCCACCCAAGCGGCCGGAGAACCTGCGTGCAATCCATCTTGTTCAATCATGCGAAACGA
TCCAGATCCGGTGCAGATTATTTGGATTGAGAGTGAATATGAGACTCTAATTGGATACCGAGGGGAATTT
ATGGAACGTCAGTGGAGCATTTTTGACAAGAAATATTTGCTAGCTGATAGTGACCTTAGGCGACTTTTGA
ACGCGCAATAATGGTTTCTGACGTATGTGCTTAGCTCATTAAACTCCAGAAACCCGCGGCTGAGTGGCTC
CTTCAACGTTGCGGTTCTGTCAGTTCCAAACGTAAAACGGCTTGTCCCGCGTCATCGGCGGGGGTCATAA
CGTGACTCCCTTAATTCTCCGCTCATGATGAATTCAGAAATAAATTCAGCCTAATTCGGCGTTAATTCAG
TACATTAAAAACGTCCGCAATGTGTTATTAAGTTGTCTAAGCGTCAATTTGTTTACACCACAATATATCC
TGCCACCAGCCAGCCAACAGCTCCCCGACCGGCAGCTCGGCACAAAATCACCACTCGATACAGGCAGCCC
ATCAGTCCGGGACGGCGTCAGCGGGAGAGCCGTTGTAAGGCGGCAGACTTTGCTCATGTTACCGATGCTA
TTCGGAAGAACGGCAACTAAGCTGCCGGGTTTGAAACACGGATGATCTCGCGGAGGGTAGCATGTTGATT
GTAACGATGACAGAGCGTTGCTGCCTGTGATCAATTCGGGCACGAACCCAGTGGACATAAGCCTGTTCGG
TTCGTAAGCTGTAATGCAAGTAGCGTATGCGCTCACGCAACTGGTCCAGAACCTTGACCGAACGCAGCGG
TGGTAACGGCGCAGTGGCGGTTTTCATGGCTTGTTATGACTGTTTTTTTGGGGTACAGTCTATGCCTCGG
GCATCCAAGCAGCAAGCGCGTTACGCCGTGGGTCGATGTTTGATGTTATGGAGCAGCAACGATGTTACGC
AGCAGGGCAGTCGCCCTAAAACAAAGTTAAACATCATGGGGGAAGCGGTGATCGCCGAAGTATCGACTCA
ACTATCAGAGGTAGTTGGCGTCATCGAGCGCCATCTCGAACCGACGTTGCTGGCCGTACATTTGTACGGC
TCCGCAGTGGATGGCGGCCTGAAGCCACACAGTGATATTGATTTGCTGGTTACGGTGACCGTAAGGCTTG
ATGAAACAACGCGGCGAGCTTTGATCAACGACCTTTTGGAAACTTCGGCTTCCCCTGGAGAGAGCGAGAT
TCTCCGCGCTGTAGAAGTCACCATTGTTGTGCACGACGACATCATTCCGTGGCGTTATCCAGCTAAGCGC
GAACTGCAATTTGGAGAATGGCAGCGCAATGACATTCTTGCAGGTATCTTCGAGCCAGCCACGATCGACA
TTGATCTGGCTATCTTGCTGACAAAAGCAAGAGAACATAGCGTTGCCTTGGTAGGTCCAGCGGCGGAGGA
ACTCTTTGATCCGGTTCCTGAACAGGATCTATTTGAGGCGCTAAATGAAACCTTAACGCTATGGAACTCG
CCGCCCGACTGGGCTGGCGATGAGCGAAATGTAGTGCTTACGTTGTCCCGCATTTGGTACAGCGCAGTAA
CCGGCAAAATCGCGCCGAAGGATGTCGCTGCCGACTGGGCAATGGAGCGCCTGCCGGCCCAGTATCAGCC
CGTCATACTTGAAGCTAGACAGGCTTATCTTGGACAAGAAGAAGATCGCTTGGCCTCGCGCGCAGATCAG
TTGGAAGAATTTGTCCACTACGTGAAAGGCGAGATCACCAAGGTAGTCGGCAAATAATGTCTAGCTAGAA
ATTCGTTCAAGCCGACGCCGCTTCGCGGCGCGGCTTAACTCAAGCGTTAGATGCACTAAGCACATAATTG
CTCACAGCCAAACTATCAGGTCAAGTCTGCTTTTATTATTTTTAAGCGTGCATAATAAGCCCTACACAAA
TTGGGAGATATATCATGCATGACCAAAATCCCTTAACGTGAGTTTTCGTTCCACTGAGCGTCAGACCCCG
TAGAAAAGATCAAAGGATCTTCTTGAGATCCTTTTTTTCTGCGCGTAATCTGCTGCTTGCAAACAAAAAA
ACCACCGCTACCAGCGGTGGTTTGTTTGCCGGATCAAGAGCTACCAACTCTTTTTCCGAAGGTAACTGGC
TTCAGCAGAGCGCAGATACCAAATACTGTCCTTCTAGTGTAGCCGTAGTTAGGCCACCACTTCAAGAACT
CTGTAGCACCGCCTACATACCTCGCTCTGCTAATCCTGTTACCAGTGGCTGCTGCCAGTGGCGATAAGTC
GTGTCTTACCGGGTTGGACTCAAGACGATAGTTACCGGATAAGGCGCAGCGGTCGGGCTGAACGGGGGGT
TCGTGCACACAGCCCAGCTTGGAGCGAACGACCTACACCGAACTGAGATACCTACAGCGTGAGCTATGAG
AAAGCGCCACGCTTCCCGAAGGGAGAAAGGCGGACAGGTATCCGGTAAGCGGCAGGGTCGGAACAGGAGA
GCGCACGAGGGAGCTTCCAGGGGGAAACGCCTGGTATCTTTATAGTCCTGTCGGGTTTCGCCACCTCTGA
CTTGAGCGTCGATTTTTGTGATGCTCGTCAGGGGGGCGGAGCCTATGGAAAAACGCCAGCAACGCGGCCT
TTTTACGGTTCCTGGCCTTTTGCTGGCCTTTTGCTCACATGTTCTTTCCTGCGTTATCCCCTGATTCTGT
GGATAACCGTATTACCGCCTTTGAGTGAGCTGATACCGCTCGCCGCAGCCGAACGACCGAGCGCAGCGAG
TCAGTGAGCGAGGAAGCGGAAGAGCGCCTGATGCGGTATTTTCTCCTTACGCATCTGTGCGGTATTTCAC
ACCGCATATGGTGCACTCTCAGTACAATCTGCTCTGATGCCGCATAGTTAAGCCAGTATACACTCCGCTA
TCGCTACGTGACTGGGTCATGGCTGCGCCCCGACACCCGCCAACACCCGCTGACGCGCCCTGACGGGCTT
GTCTGCTCCCGGCATCCGCTTACAGACAAGCTGTGACCGTCTCCGGGAGCTGCATGTGTCAGAGGTTTTC
ACCGTCATCACCGAAACGCGCGAGGCAGGGTGCCTTGATGTGGGCGCCGGCGGTCGAGTGGCGACGGCGC
GGCTTGTCCGCGCCCTGGTAGATTGCCTGGCCGTAGGCCAGCCATTTTTGAGCGGCCAGCGGCCGCGATA
GGCCGACGCGAAGCGGCGGGGCGTAGGGAGCGCAGCGACCGAAGGGTAGGCGCTTTTTGCAGCTCTTCGG
CTGTGCGCTGGCCAGACAGTTATGCACAGGCCAGGCGGGTTTTAAGAGTTTTAATAAGTTTTAAAGAGTT
TTAGGCGGAAAAATCGCCTTTTTTCTCTTTTATATCAGTCACTTACATGTGTGACCGGTTCCCAATGTAC
GGCTTTGGGTTCCCAATGTACGGGTTCCGGTTCCCAATGTACGGCTTTGGGTTCCCAATGTACGTGCTAT
CCACAGGAAAGAGACCTTTTCGACCTTTTTCCCCTGCTAGGGCAATTTGCCCTAGCATCTGCTCCGTACA
TTAGGAACCGGCGGATGCTTCGCCCTCGATCAGGTTGCGGTAGCGCATGACTAGGATCGGGCCAGCCTGC
CCCGCCTCCTCCTTCAAATCGTACTCCGGCAGGTCATTTGACCCGATCAGCTTGCGCACGGTGAAACAGA
ACTTCTTGAACTCTCCGGCGCTGCCACTGCGTTCGTAGATCGTCTTGAACAACCATCTGGCTTCTGCCTT
GCCTGCGGCGCGGCGTGCCAGGCGGTAGAGAAAACGGCCGATGCCGGGATCGATCAAAAAGTAATCGGGG
TGAACCGTCAGCACGTCCGGGTTCTTGCCTTCTGTGATCTCGCGGTACATCCAATCAGCTAGCTCGATCT
CGATGTACTCCGGCCGCCCGGTTTCGCTCTTTACGATCTTGTAGCGGCTAATCAAGGCTTCACCCTCGGA
TACCGTCACCAGGCGGCCGTTCTTGGCCTTCTTCGTACGCTGCATGGCAACGTGCGTGGTGTTTAACCGA
ATGCAGGTTTCTACCAGGTCGTCTTTCTGCTTTCCGCCATCGGCTCGCCGGCAGAACTTGAGTACGTCCG
CAACGTGTGGACGGAACACGCGGCCGGGCTTGTCTCCCTTCCCTTCCCGGTATCGGTTCATGGATTCGGT
TAGATGGGAAACCGCCATCAGTACCAGGTCGTAATCCCACACACTGGCCATGCCGGCCGGCCCTGCGGAA
ACCTCTACGTGCCCGTCTGGAAGCTCGTAGCGGATCACCTCGCCAGCTCGTCGGTCACGCTTCGACAGAC
GGAAAACGGCCACGTCCATGATGCTGCGACTATCGCGGGTGCCCACGTCATAGAGCATCGGAACGAAAAA
ATCTGGTTGCTCGTCGCCCTTGGGCGGCTTCCTAATCGACGGCGCACCGGCTGCCGGCGGTTGCCGGGAT
TCTTTGCGGATTCGATCAGCGGCCGCTTGCCACGATTCACCGGGGCGTGCTTCTGCCTCGATGCGTTGCC
GCTGGGCGGCCTGCGCGGCCTTCAACTTCTCCACCAGGTCATCACCCAGCGCCGCGCCGATTTGTACCGG
GCCGGATGGTTTGCGACCGCTCACGCCGATTCCTCGGGCTTGGGGGTTCCAGTGCCATTGCAGGGCCGGC
AGACAACCCAGCCGCTTACGCCTGGCCAACCGCCCGTTCCTCCACACATGGGGCATTCCACGGCGTCGGT
GCCTGGTTGTTCTTGATTTTCCATGCCGCCTCCTTTAGCCGCTAAAATTCATCTACTCATTTATTCATTT
GCTCATTTACTCTGGTAGCTGCGCGATGTATTCAGATAGCAGCTCGGTAATGGTCTTGCCTTGGCGTACC
GCGTACATCTTCAGCTTGGTGTGATCCTCCGCCGGCAACTGAAAGTTGACCCGCTTCATGGCTGGCGTGT
CTGCCAGGCTGGCCAACGTTGCAGCCTTGCTGCTGCGTGCGCTCGGACGGCCGGCACTTAGCGTGTTTGT
GCTTTTGCTCATTTTCTCTTTACCTCATTAACTCAAATGAGTTTTGATTTAATTTCAGCGGCCAGCGCCT
GGACCTCGCGGGCAGCGTCGCCCTCGGGTTCTGATTCAAGAACGGTTGTGCCGGCGGCGGCAGTGCCTGG
GTAGCTCACGCGCTGCGTGATACGGGACTCAAGAATGGGCAGCTCGTACCCGGCCAGCGCCTCGGCAACC
TCACCGCCGATGCGCGTGCCTTTGATCGCCCGCGACACGACAAAGGCCGCTTGTAGCCTTCCATCCGTGA
CCTCAATGCGCTGCTTAACCAGCTCCACCAGGTCGGCGGTGGCCCATATGTCGTAAGGGCTTGGCTGCAC
CGGAATCAGCACGAAGTCGGCTGCCTTGATCGCGGACACAGCCAAGTCCGCCGCCTGGGGCGCTCCGTCG
ATCACTACGAAGTCGCGCCGGCCGATGGCCTTCACGTCGCGGTCAATCGTCGGGCGGTCGATGCCGACAA
CGGTTAGCGGTTGATCTTCCCGCACGGCCGCCCAATCGCGGGCACTGCCCTGGGGATCGGAATCGACTAA
CAGAACATCGGCCCCGGCGAGTTGCAGGGCGCGGGCTAGATGGGTTGCGATGGTCGTCTTGCCTGACCCG
CCTTTCTGGTTAAGTACAGCGATAACCTTCATGCGTTCCCCTTGCGTATTTGTTTATTTACTCATCGCAT
CATATACGCAGCGACCGCATGACGCAAGCTGTTTTACTCAAATACACATCACCTTTTTAGACGGCGGCGC
TCGGTTTCTTCAGCGGCCAAGCTGGCCGGCCAGGCCGCCAGCTTGGCATCAGACAAACCGGCCAGGATTT
CATGCAGCCGCACGGTTGAGACGTGCGCGGGCGGCTCGAACACGTACCCGGCCGCGATCATCTCCGCCTC
GATCTCTTCGGTAATGAAAAACGGTTCGTCCTGGCCGTCCTGGTGCGGTTTCATGCTTGTTCCTCTTGGC
GTTCATTCTCGGCGGCCGCCAGGGCGTCGGCCTCGGTCAATGCGTCCTCACGGAAGGCACCGCGCCGCCT
GGCCTCGGTGGGCGTCACTTCCTCGCTGCGCTCAAGTGCGCGGTACAGGGTCGAGCGATGCACGCCAAGC
AGTGCAGCCGCCTCTTTCACGGTGCGGCCTTCCTGGTCGATCAGCTCGCGGGCGTGCGCGATCTGTGCCG
GGGTGAGGGTAGGGCGGGGGCCAAACTTCACGCCTCGGGCCTTGGCGGCCTCGCGCCCGCTCCGGGTGCG
GTCGATGATTAGGGAACGCTCGAACTCGGCAATGCCGGCGAACACGGTCAACACCATGCGGCCGGCCGGC
GTGGTGGTGTCGGCCCACGGCTCTGCCAGGCTACGCAGGCCCGCGCCGGCCTCCTGGATGCGCTCGGCAA
TGTCCAGTAGGTCGCGGGTGCTGCGGGCCAGGCGGTCTAGCCTGGTCACTGTCACAACGTCGCCAGGGCG
TAGGTGGTCAAGCATCCTGGCCAGCTCCGGGCGGTCGCGCCTGGTGCCGGTGATCTTCTCGGAAAACAGC
TTGGTGCAGCCGGCCGCGTGCAGTTCGGCCCGTTGGTTGGTCAAGTCCTGGTCGTCGGTGCTGACGCGGG
CATAGCCCAGCAGGCCAGCGGCGGCGCTCTTGTTCATGGCGTAATGTCTCCGGTTCTAGTCGCAAGTATT
CTACTTTATGCGACTAAAACACGCGACAAGAAAACGCCAGGAAAAGGGCAGGGCGGCAGCCTGTCGCGTA
ACTTAGGACTTGTGCGACATGTCGTTTTCAGAAGACGGCTGCACTGAACGTCAGAAGCCGACTGCACTAT
AGCAGCGGAGGGGTTGGATCAAAGTACTTTGATCCCGAGGGGAACCCTGTGGTTGGCATGCACATACAAA
TGGACGAACGGATAAACCT
